>Addgene plasmid #27664 | p2RZ | depositor full sequence | sequence record 13001 | Author sequence
TCGCGCGTTTCGGTGATGACGGTGAAAACCTCTGACACATGCAGCTCCCGGAGACGGTCACAGCTTGTCT
GTAAGCGGATGCCGGGAGCAGACAAGCCCGTCAGGGCGCGTCAGCGGGTGTTGGCGGGTGTCGGGGCTGG
CTTAACTATGCGGCATCAGAGCAGATTGTACTGAGAGTGCACCATATGCGGTGTGAAATACCGCACAGAT
GCGTAAGGAGAAAATACCGCATCAGGCGCCATTCGCCATTCAGGCTGCGCAACTGTTGGGAAGGGCGATC
GGTGCGGGCCTCTTCGCTATTACGCCAGCTGGCGAAAGGGGGATGTGCTGCAAGGCGATTAAGTTGGGTA
ACGCCAGGGTTTTCCCAGTCACGACGTTGTAAAACGACGGCCAGTGCCAAGCTTGCATGCTAATACGACT
CACTATAGGGCCCGGGATCCGCTAGCCATGGTCCCAGCCTCCTCGCTGGCGGCTAGTGGGCAACATGCTT
CGGCATGGCGAATGGGACTTTAAACTCGAGGGATATCTAGAATTCGTAATCATGGTCATAGCTGTTTCCT
GTGTGAAATTGTTATCCGCTCACAATTCCACACAACATACGAGCCGGAAGCATAAAGTGTAAAGCCTGGG
GTGCCTAATGAGTGAGCTAACTCACATTAATTGCGTTGCGCTCACTGCCCGCTTTCCAGTCGGGAAACCT
GTCGTGCCAGCTGCATTAATGAATCGGCCAACGCGCGGGGAGAGGCGGTTTGCGTATTGGGCGCTCTTCC
GCTTCCTCGCTCACTGACTCGCTGCGCTCGGTCGTTCGGCTGCGGCGAGCGGTATCAGCTCACTCAAAGG
CGGTAATACGGTTATCCACAGAATCAGGGGATAACGCAGGAAAGAACATGTGAGCAAAAGGCCAGCAAAA
GGCCAGGAACCGTAAAAAGGCCGCGTTGCTGGCGTTTTTCCATAGGCTCCGCCCCCCTGACGAGCATCAC
AAAAATCGACGCTCAAGTCAGAGGTGGCGAAACCCGACAGGACTATAAAGATACCAGGCGTTTCCCCCTG
GAAGCTCCCTCGTGCGCTCTCCTGTTCCGACCCTGCCGCTTACCGGATACCTGTCCGCCTTTCTCCCTTC
GGGAAGCGTGGCGCTTTCTCATAGCTCACGCTGTAGGTATCTCAGTTCGGTGTAGGTCGTTCGCTCCAAG
CTGGGCTGTGTGCACGAACCCCCCGTTCAGCCCGACCGCTGCGCCTTATCCGGTAACTATCGTCTTGAGT
CCAACCCGGTAAGACACGACTTATCGCCACTGGCAGCAGCCACTGGTAACAGGATTAGCAGAGCGAGGTA
TGTAGGCGGTGCTACAGAGTTCTTGAAGTGGTGGCCTAACTACGGCTACACTAGAAGGACAGTATTTGGT
ATCTGCGCTCTGCTGAAGCCAGTTACCTTCGGAAAAAGAGTTGGTAGCTCTTGATCCGGCAAACAAACCA
CCGCTGGTAGCGGTGGTTTTTTTGTTTGCAAGCAGCAGATTACGCGCAGAAAAAAAGGATCTCAAGAAGA
TCCTTTGATCTTTTCTACGGGGTCTGACGCTCAGTGGAACGAAAACTCACGTTAAGGGATTTTGGTCATG
AGATTATCAAAAAGGATCTTCACCTAGATCCTTTTAAATTAAAAATGAAGTTTTAAATCAATCTAAAGTA
TATATGAGTAAACTTGGTCTGACAGTTACCAATGCTTAATCAGTGAGGCACCTATCTCAGCGATCTGTCT
ATTTCGTTCATCCATAGTTGCCTGACTCCCCGTCGTGTAGATAACTACGATACGGGAGGGCTTACCATCT
GGCCCCAGTGCTGCAATGATACCGCGAGACCCACGCTCACCGGCTCCAGATTTATCAGCAATAAACCAGC
CAGCCGGAAGGGCCGAGCGCAGAAGTGGTCCTGCAACTTTATCCGCCTCCATCCAGTCTATTAATTGTTG
CCGGGAAGCTAGAGTAAGTAGTTCGCCAGTTAATAGTTTGCGCAACGTTGTTGCCATTGCTACAGGCATC
GTGGTGTCACGCTCGTCGTTTGGTATGGCTTCATTCAGCTCCGGTTCCCAACGATCAAGGCGAGTTACAT
GATCCCCCATGTTGTGCAAAAAAGCGGTTAGCTCCTTCGGTCCTCCGATCGTTGTCAGAAGTAAGTTGGC
CGCAGTGTTATCACTCATGGTTATGGCAGCACTGCATAATTCTCTTACTGTCATGCCATCCGTAAGATGC
TTTTCTGTGACTGGTGAGTACTCAACCAAGTCATTCTGAGAATAGTGTATGCGGCGACCGAGTTGCTCTT
GCCCGGCGTCAATACGGGATAATACCGCGCCACATAGCAGAACTTTAAAAGTGCTCATCATTGGAAAACG
TTCTTCGGGGCGAAAACTCTCAAGGATCTTACCGCTGTTGAGATCCAGTTCGATGTAACCCACTCGTGCA
CCCAACTGATCTTCAGCATCTTTTACTTTCACCAGCGTTTCTGGGTGAGCAAAAACAGGAAGGCAAAATG
CCGCAAAAAAGGGAATAAGGGCGACACGGAAATGTTGAATACTCATACTCTTCCTTTTTCAATATTATTG
AAGCATTTATCAGGGTTATTGTCTCATGAGCGGATACATATTTGAATGTATTTAGAAAAATAAACAAATA
GGGGTTCCGCGCACATTTCCCCGAAAAGTGCCACCTGACGTCTAAGAAACCATTATTATCATGACATTAA
CCTATAAAAATAGGCGTATCACGAGGCCCTTTCGTC
Features (pLannotate 1.2.2; 11 found; start..end, strand, type, name):
    137..236     +  misc_feature   bom (fragment): basis of mobility region from pBR322
    242..396     -  CDS            lacZα (fragment): LacZα fragment of β-galactosidase; lacZ fragment
    411..429     +  promoter       T7 promoter: promoter for bacteriophage T7 RNA polymerase
    569..585     -  protein_bind   lac operator: The lac repressor binds to the lac operator to inhibit transcription in E. coli. This inhibition can be relieved by adding lactose or isopropyl-β-D-thiogalactopyranoside (IPTG). lac repressor encoded by lacI
    593..623     -  promoter       lac promoter: promoter for the E. coli lac operon
    638..659     -  protein_bind   CAP binding site: CAP binding activates transcription in the presence of cAMP. E. coli catabolite activator protein
    672..764     -  CDS            lacI (fragment): lac repressor; lacI; The lac repressor binds to the lac operator to inhibit transcription in E. coli. This inhibition can be relieved by adding lactose or isopropyl-β-D-thiogalactopyranoside (IPTG).
    947..1535    -  rep_origin     ori: high-copy-number ColE1/pMB1/pBR322/pUC origin of replication
   1706..2566    -  CDS            AmpR: β-lactamase; bla; confers resistance to ampicillin, carbenicillin, and related antibiotics
   2567..2671    -  promoter       AmpR promoter: bla
   2766..35      +  CDS            rop (fragment) (across the origin): Rop protein, which maintains plasmids at low copy number; rop
