[The description below was written by a language model from this plasmid's Addgene catalogue record and pLannotate feature annotations shown in this document.]
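Description:
p2RZ is an empty-backbone plasmid derived from pUC18 and intended for producing RNA by in vitro transcription. It is propagated in E. coli as a high-copy plasmid through the ColE1/pUC-type origin and selected with ampicillin via the β-lactamase gene and its native promoter. The feature table also shows the usual remnants of the pUC lineage: a partial lacZα fragment, the lac promoter, lac operator and CAP binding site, and short fragments annotated as lacI, bom and rop. These fragments are backbone carry-over and not functional parts of the design.

The working part of the vector is a bacteriophage T7 promoter placed within the former polylinker region, which drives run-off or ribozyme-terminated transcription by T7 RNA polymerase. The catalogue entry records a hepatitis delta virus (HDV) ribozyme carried on the backbone downstream of the cloning position, with HindIII and XbaI sites retained for inserting a template. The ribozyme itself was not picked up by the automated annotation, so its exact coordinates are not given in the feature table. A self-cleaving HDV ribozyme fused to the 3′ end of a transcript cuts itself off. The resulting RNA has a defined 3′ terminus, avoiding the heterogeneous ends that T7 polymerase otherwise generates by adding untemplated nucleotides. The associated publication title describes these as general plasmids for making transcripts with homogeneous ends, which suits them to structural and biochemical work requiring uniform RNA. The name suggests a two-ribozyme arrangement, but the record does not state a second, 5′ ribozyme. The annotated sequence is 2,766 nt, slightly different from the listed backbone size.
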