Addgene plasmid #27664: p2RZ
Purpose: (Empty Backbone)
Depositing lab: Graeme Conn. Depositing organization: Emory University. Publication: General plasmids for producing RNA in vitro transcripts with homogeneous ends. Walker SC, Avis JM, Conn GL. Nucleic Acids Res. 2003 Aug 1. 31(15):e82. 10.1093/nar/gng082 PubMed 12888534.
Backbone
  Vector backbone: pUC18
  Backbone size (bp): 2776
  Vector type: RNA Transcription
Growth in bacteria
  Bacterial resistance: Ampicillin, 100 μg/mL
  Growth temperature: 37°C
  Growth strain: DH5alpha
  Copy number: High Copy
Gene/Insert
  Gene/Insert name: None (alt name: HDV Ribozyme)
  Tag / fusion protein: HDV Ribozyme (C terminal on backbone)
  Cloning method: Restriction Enzyme; 5′ cloning site HindIII (not destroyed); 3′ cloning site XbaI (not destroyed)
  Sequencing primers: 5′ M13 For
Terms and licenses: Academic/Nonprofit Terms; Industry Terms: Not Available to Industry
How to cite: p2RZ was a gift from Graeme Conn (Addgene plasmid # 27664 ; http://n2t.net/addgene:27664 ; RRID:Addgene_27664)
