>Addgene plasmid #27664 | p2RZ | addgene partial sequence | sequence record 34001 | 27664 with M13pUC-F
GCTAATACGACTCACTATAGGGCCCGGGATCCGCTAGCCATGGTCCCAGCCTCCTCGCTGGCGGCTAGTG
GGCAACATGCTTCGGCATGGCGAATGGGACTTTAAACTCGAGGGATATCTAGAATTCGTAATCATGGTCA
TAGCTGTTTCCTGTGTGAAATTGTTATCCGCTCACAATTCCACACAACATACGAGCCGGAAGCATAAAGT
GTAAAGCCTGGGGTGCCTAATGAGTGAGCTAACTCACATTAATTGCGTTGCGCTCACTGCCCGCTTTCCA
GTCGGGAAACCTGTCGTGCCAGCTGCATTAATGAATCGGCCAACGCGCGGGGAGAGGCGGTTTGCGTATT
GGGCGCTCTTCCGCTTCCTCGCTCACTGACTCGCTGCGCTCGGTCGTTCGGCTGCGGCGAGCGGTATCAG
CTCACTCAAAGGCGGTAATACGGTTATCCACAGAATCAGGGGATAACGCAGGAAAGAACATGTGAGCAAA
AGGCCAGCAAAAGGCCAGGAACCGTAAAAAGGCCGCGTTGCTGGCGTTTTTCCATAGGCTCCGCCCCCCT
GACGAGCATCACAAAAATCGACGCTCAAGTCAGAGGTGGCGAAACCCGACAGGACTATAAAGATACCAGG
CGTTTCCCCCTGGAAGCTCCCTCGTGCGCTCTCCTGTTCCGACCCTGCCGCTTACCGGATACCTGTCCGC
CTTTCTCCCTTCGGGAAGCGTGGCGCTTTCTCATAGCTCACGCT
